>Addgene plasmid #196796 | pGG-PIP58 | addgene full sequence | sequence record 394515 | Addgene NGS Result
GACGAAAGGGCCTCGTGATACGCCTATTTTTATAGGTTAATGTCATGATAATAATGGTTTCTTAGACGTC
AGGTGGCACTTTTCGGGGAAATGTGCGCGGAACCCCTATTTGTTTATTTTTCTAAATACATTCAAATATG
TATCCGCTCATGAGACAATAACCCTGATAAATGCTTCAATAATATTGAAAAAGGAAGAGTATGAGTATTC
AACATTTCCGTGTCGCCCTTATTCCCTTTTTTGCGGCATTTTGCCTTCCTGTTTTTGCTCACCCAGAAAC
GCTGGTGAAAGTAAAAGATGCTGAAGATCAGTTGGGTGCACGAGTGGGTTACATCGAACTGGATCTCAAC
AGCGGTAAGATCCTTGAGAGTTTTCGCCCCGAAGAACGTTTTCCAATGATGAGCACTTTTAAAGTTCTGC
TATGTGGCGCGGTATTATCCCGTATTGACGCCGGGCAAGAGCAACTCGGTCGCCGCATACACTATTCTCA
GAATGACTTGGTTGAGTACTCACCAGTCACAGAAAAGCATCTTACGGATGGCATGACAGTAAGAGAATTA
TGCAGTGCTGCCATAACCATGAGTGATAACACTGCGGCCAACTTACTTCTGACAACGATCGGAGGACCGA
AGGAGCTAACCGCTTTTTTGCACAACATGGGGGATCATGTAACTCGCCTTGATCGTTGGGAACCGGAGCT
GAATGAAGCCATACCAAACGACGAGCGTGACACCACGATGCCTGTAGCAATGGCAACAACGTTGCGCAAA
CTATTAACTGGCGAACTACTTACTCTAGCTTCCCGGCAACAATTAATAGACTGGATGGAGGCGGATAAAG
TTGCAGGACCACTTCTGCGCTCGGCCCTTCCGGCTGGCTGGTTTATTGCTGATAAATCTGGAGCCGGTGA
GCGTGGCTCTCGAGGTATCATTGCAGCACTGGGGCCAGATGGTAAGCCCTCCCGTATCGTAGTTATCTAC
ACGACGGGGAGTCAGGCAACTATGGATGAACGAAATAGACAGATCGCTGAGATAGGTGCCTCACTGATTA
AGCATTGGTAACTGTCAGACCAAGTTTACTCATATATACTTTAGATTGATTTAAAACTTCATTTTTAATT
TAAAAGGATCTAGGTGAAGATCCTTTTTGATAATCTCATGACCAAAATCCCTTAACGTGAGTTTTCGTTC
CACTGAGCGTCAGACCCCGTAGAAAAGATCAAAGGATCTTCTTGAGATCCTTTTTTTCTGCGCGTAATCT
GCTGCTTGCAAACAAAAAAACCACCGCTACCAGCGGTGGTTTGTTTGCCGGATCAAGAGCTACCAACTCT
TTTTCCGAAGGTAACTGGCTTCAGCAGAGCGCAGATACCAAATACTGTTCTTCTAGTGTAGCCGTAGTTA
GGCCACCACTTCAAGAACTCTGTAGCACCGCCTACATACCTCGCTCTGCTAATCCTGTTACCAGTGGCTG
CTGCCAGTGGCGATAAGTCGTGTCTTACCGGGTTGGACTCAAGACGATAGTTACCGGATAAGGCGCAGCG
GTCGGGCTGAACGGGGGGTTCGTGCACACAGCCCAGCTTGGAGCGAACGACCTACACCGAACTGAGATAC
CTACAGCGTGAGCTATGAGAAAGCGCCACGCTTCCCGAAGGGAGAAAGGCGGACAGGTATCCGGTAAGCG
GCAGGGTCGGAACAGGAGAGCGCACGAGGGAGCTTCCAGGGGGAAACGCCTGGTATCTTTATAGTCCTGT
CGGGTTTCGCCACCTCTGACTTGAGCGTCGATTTTTGTGATGCTCGTCAGGGGGGCGGAGCCTATGGAAA
AACGCCAGCAACGCGGCCTTTTTACGGTTCCTGGCCTTTTGCTGGCCTTTTGCTCACATGTTCTTTCCTG
CGTTATCCCCTGATTCTGTGGATAACCGTATTACCGCCTTTGAGTGAGCTGATACCGCTCGCCGCAGCCG
AACGACCGAGCGCAGCGAGTCAGTGAGCGAGGAAGCGGAAGAGCGCCCAATACGCAAACCGCCTCTCCCC
GCGCGTTGGCCGATTCATTAATGCAGCTGGCACGACAGGTTTCCCGACTGGAAAGCGGGCAGTGAGCGCA
ACGCAATTAATGTGAGTTAGCTCACTCATTAGGCACCCCAGGCTTTACACTTTATGCTTCCGGCTCGTAT
GTTGTGTGGAATTGTGAGCGGATAACAATTTCACACGAGCTATTTAGGTGACACTATAGAAGTGAAGCTT
GGTCTCAACCTCGAAAAATCCTTCGTCAATGTGTGCTTATACAATTCATAGTTTTGGGTGATAGTCAAAT
ATAAGTGATAAGGCTACCTAGACTTTTTTCCATTGTTTTGAAATTCAACACTTGCATGGACACGTACTCG
ATTATTATTTTAATTCGCTTTTAGGGATAAAGATTTAGTCAAAAGTAAACTAGAGACAAAAAATAAAATA
AATAAATAGAGATAGTAGTAGTTATAGTTCAAGAACCTGACAGAAATAACAGATTAAGAATAGACCAATA
ATGATTAATTAAAATACATTTATAAAGTCTATCCACCAAAGACCATATAAAGATTATACTTTTTTTCGTT
TTGTTTTTTCTCGTTGATAAATTAAACTCAAGATCTTGTAATGTATGAGAATAGTAAGAGTAAGGGCTGC
ATATAGCAATTTACATGAATTAAAGGCGCTCTACTCGTATCACCATATACTTCTATGCTTTACAGTTTAC
CTAATTCACCATGAACTAACTATATATATCATAATTCCACCCAAACTATTAAATTCATCACACATAGAAA
ATTTCAATTCACCTCTGTACATGCTCTTCAACGGCTTGTTAATAAGGGATGGCTTCAATCCGGACCCGTT
TCTTGTGCGGAAATCAAACCATAATCAAGATTGTCTTTGTCGACTATGTTAATTATTTTTTTAAGGATGT
GTCTTATGTACATTGTAAAAATTATGATGTTCATTTTATTTGTCTTACTTCATTGCGGAGAACATTTCCT
TTATTGATTAAAAACAATAATTATATTGTTCTTTCAAGACTTAAACGTTAGAAAGCTCTCGGAAAAACAA
ACATTTTCCCGTGTATTAAGCTGTACGTATATGATGTTATAATTATCTCAAGAAAGCATACATATTGATT
GTAAATAAAAAGAGTAGACTAGAACACATGTGTTAAGTTGAGTTAGATTCGCTAATGAGCGATCAAATTG
CTTACATACAGTCATCCGTTCTATCACGCACGATATTTCTCGATAAACAACTATCCATAAAATTTAGATG
TCAGATAATTTTTGTAAGTAAATTCGCAATAAACATATATATATATATATATATATATATCAATTTTGTC
ACCGAGGACAATGGAATTTTCTCTCATTCTTATAATATTCTCAAATGATATTCGAGAGTACATTTTAAAT
AGGAAGGAGATTTCGATAACGATATTAATGGAACCAAGAATTTGTTTTAAACCTATTTTTGATATAAAAA
AATCTATGCATTTGTATATAATACAGTTGGGTCAATTTATAGACTAAGAAGCTCTTAATTGTTCATATTC
AAGAAGACAAAGCAAGTTAAAAACCTAATTTAACAAAAGAGAAAATATTCCATTAGACTTCTTGAAAGTA
CTTAGAAATTTAACACGAACAAATACACAAAGCGAATTTTTAATATATTTCTCACGCTTGCAGAAATTTC
CTCACAATAACCACAAAATTTCTCAGCGATAAAAAAAAAAACAGTTTAGATCTTTCAAACCTACTCGAAA
CTAAACTAATATTCAAAAGCACGTGCTCCCTAATAAAACTCATTCCTGACCCGACTACACAATACCCGAC
CCGACCCAAAAACATCTTATAAATATGTTCATGCAAACTCACAAACAACTCAAAACACTCTTCATCAAAA
CCATTCCTCTCCTCAAAACCATTAATCTCTCTTCTCTCTAGCATAACCTCTCTCAGAACATGAGACCGAA
TTCTCGCCCTATAGTGAGTCGTATTACCTGGCCGTCGTTTTACAACGTCGTGACTGGGAAAACCCTGGCG
TTACCCAACTTAATCGCCTTGCAGCACATCCCCCTTTCGCCAGCTGGCGTAATAGCGAAGAGGCCCGCAC
CGATCGCCCTTCCCAACAGTTGCGCAGCCTGAATGGCGAATGGCGCCTGATGCGGTATTTTCTCCTTACG
CATCTGTGCGGTATTTCACACCGCATATGGTGCACTCTCAGTACAATCTGCTCTGATGCCGCATAGTTAA
GCCAGCCCCGACACCCGCCAACACCCGCTGACGCGCCCTGACGGGCTTGTCTGCTCCCGGCATCCGCTTA
CAGACAAGCTGTGACCGTCTCCGGGAGCTGCATGTGTCAGAGGTTTTCACCGTCATCACCGAAACGCGCG
A
Features (pLannotate 1.2.2; 13 found; start..end, strand, type, name):
     96..200     +  promoter       AmpR promoter: bla
    201..1061    +  CDS            AmpR: β-lactamase; bla; confers resistance to ampicillin, carbenicillin, and related antibiotics
   1232..1820    +  rep_origin     ori: high-copy-number ColE1/pMB1/pBR322/pUC origin of replication
   2003..2095    +  CDS            lacI (fragment): lac repressor; lacI; The lac repressor binds to the lac operator to inhibit transcription in E. coli. This inhibition can be relieved by adding lactose or isopropyl-β-D-thiogalactopyranoside (IPTG).
   2108..2129    +  protein_bind   CAP binding site: CAP binding activates transcription in the presence of cAMP. E. coli catabolite activator protein
   2144..2174    +  promoter       lac promoter: promoter for the E. coli lac operon
   2182..2198    +  protein_bind   lac operator: The lac repressor binds to the lac operator to inhibit transcription in E. coli. This inhibition can be relieved by adding lactose or isopropyl-β-D-thiogalactopyranoside (IPTG). lac repressor encoded by lacI
   2212..2230    +  promoter       SP6 promoter: promoter for bacteriophage SP6 RNA polymerase
   3333..3353    +  promoter       LEU2 promoter (fragment): S. cerevisiae LEU2
   3998..4016    -  promoter       T7 promoter: promoter for bacteriophage T7 RNA polymerase
   4018..4170    +  CDS            lacZα (fragment): LacZα fragment of β-galactosidase; lacZ fragment
   4176..4275    -  misc_feature   bom (fragment): basis of mobility region from pBR322
   4377..1       -  CDS            rop (fragment) (across the origin): Rop protein, which maintains plasmids at low copy number; rop
