[The description below was written by a language model from this plasmid's Addgene catalogue record and pLannotate feature annotations shown in this document.]
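Description:
pGG-PIP58 is a GreenGate entry vector built on the pGGA000 backbone, the module position that in the GreenGate Golden Gate cloning system is reserved for plant promoters. The 4,411 bp plasmid is propagated in E. coli as a high-copy construct through a ColE1/pUC-type origin and selected with ampicillin via the β-lactamase gene under its native bla promoter. The remaining annotated backbone elements are remnants of a standard cloning vector: a lac promoter/operator region with a CAP binding site, fragments of lacI and lacZα, and short bom and rop fragments. None of these contribute to the function of the module.

The payload is a 1,726 bp promoter fragment of Arabidopsis thaliana FLAVIN-DEPENDENT MONOOXYGENASE 1 (FMO1, AT1G19250). The feature table does not annotate the insert itself, but its size fits the otherwise largely unannotated interval between the opposing SP6 and T7 phage promoters. The single hit within that interval, a 21 bp "LEU2 promoter" fragment, is most likely a chance similarity within the plant sequence rather than a real yeast element. As an entry module, the plasmid carries no reporter or plant selection marker. The promoter is intended to be released by type IIS restriction and assembled in order with other GreenGate modules (tags, coding sequence or reporter, terminator, resistance cassette) into a plant destination vector.

The associated publication concerns spatially resolving phytohormone response zones in Arabidopsis roots colonized by Fusarium oxysporum. This suggests the FMO1 promoter is used to build transcriptional reporters of a hormone- or defence-related response, although the record states only that the plasmid contains the FMO1 promoter.
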