Addgene plasmid #196796: pGG-PIP58
Purpose: Contains FMO1 promoter
Depositing lab: Marc Somssich. Depositing organization: University of Melbourne. Publication: Resolving spatially distinct phytohormone response zones in Arabidopsis thaliana roots colonized by Fusarium oxysporum. Calabria J, Wang L, Rast-Somssich MI, Chen HW, Watt M, Persson S, Andersen TG, Idnurm A, Somssich M. J Exp Bot. 2025 Jan 17:erae516. doi: 10.1093/jxb/erae516. PubMed 39823275.
Backbone
  Vector backbone: pGGA000
  Total vector size (bp): 4411
  Vector type: GreenGate (GG) Entry Vector
Growth in bacteria
  Bacterial resistance: Ampicillin, 100 μg/mL
  Growth temperature: 37°C
  Growth strain: DH5alpha
  Copy number: High Copy
Gene/Insert
  Gene/Insert name: FLAVIN-DEPENDENT MONOOXYGENASE 1 (alt names: FMO1; AT1G19250)
  Species: A. thaliana (mustard weed)
  Insert size (bp): 1726
  Entrez Gene: FMO1 (a.k.a. AT1G19250, T29M8.12, T29M8_12, flavin-dependent monooxygenase 1)
Terms and licenses: Academic/Nonprofit Terms; Industry Terms: Not Available to Industry
Depositor comments: Please visit https://doi.org/10.1101/2022.12.20.521292 for bioRxiv preprint.
How to cite: pGG-PIP58 was a gift from Marc Somssich (Addgene plasmid # 196796 ; http://n2t.net/addgene:196796 ; RRID:Addgene_196796)
